Addgene plasmid #222080: pVP143
Purpose: Single component CRISPR-mediated base-editor for Agrobacterium genetic engineering visually marked with sfGFP for guide insertion and AeBlue for plasmid eviction.
Depositing lab: Wayne Parrott. Depositing organization: University of Georgia. Publication: Single component CRISPR-mediated base-editors for Agrobacterium and their use to develop an improved suite of strains. Pennetti VJ, LaFayette PR, Parrott WA. Biodes Res. 2025 Feb 27;7(1):100001. doi: 10.1016/j.bidere.2025.100001. eCollection 2025 Mar. PubMed 41415724.
Backbone
  Vector backbone: pVP075
  Vector type: Bacterial Expression, CRISPR
Growth in bacteria
  Bacterial resistance: Kanamycin, 50 μg/mL
  Growth temperature: 37°C
  Growth strain: DH5alpha
  Growth instructions: Originally cloned in NEB-10beta cells
  Copy number: High Copy
Gene/Insert
  Gene/Insert name: dCas9-PmCDA1, sfGFP, sacB and AeBlue
  Species: Synthetic
  Cloning method: Gibson Cloning
  Sequencing primers: 5′ GTATGATGAGAGCACCGATGAG
Resource information
  A portion of this plasmid was derived from a plasmid made by: Rodrigues et al., 2020 (doi.org/10.1073/pnas.2013338118)
Terms and licenses: Academic/Nonprofit Terms; Industry Terms: Not Available to Industry
Depositor comments: sfGFP and scaffold was amplified from: pEN-L1-PJ23119-Bsa1-PglpT-sfGFP-TrrfB-Bsa1-Scaf-L2. sacB was amplified from: pEN-R2-SacB-L3. The base editor expression unit was amplified from: pEN-L4-PvirB-dCas9-CDA-UL-T3T-R1. AeBlue amplified from Addgene #117846. Please visit https://doi.org/10.1101/2024.08.04.606528 for bioRxiv preprint.
How to cite: pVP143 was a gift from Wayne Parrott (Addgene plasmid # 222080 ; http://n2t.net/addgene:222080 ; RRID:Addgene_222080)
