[The description below was written by a language model from this plasmid's Addgene catalogue record and pLannotate feature annotations shown in this document.]
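Description:
pVP143 is a roughly 15.1 kb bacterial expression and CRISPR plasmid, built on the pVP075 backbone, that carries a complete cytosine base-editing system for engineering Agrobacterium on a single replicon. It combines a high-copy ColE1/pUC-type origin (with the pBR322 bom region) for propagation in E. coli with the pVS1 oriV, RepA and StaA functions, a broad-host-range replication and stability module from a Pseudomonas plasmid commonly used for maintenance in Agrobacterium. Selection is by kanamycin through an aph(3')-Ia gene. Fragments of aadA and rop are also annotated and appear to be backbone remnants.

The editor is a fusion of catalytically dead S. pyogenes Cas9 (D10A/H840A) to the sea lamprey cytidine deaminase PmCDA1 and the phage PBS2 uracil-DNA glycosylase inhibitor UGI, which together convert C to T at the guide-specified site without a double-strand break. A short region between dCas9 and PmCDA1 annotated as a human CRK fragment probably represents linker sequence. The depositor comments indicate this unit came from a PvirB-driven source plasmid, though no promoter is annotated upstream of dCas9.

Downstream, a J23119 promoter precedes a superfolder GFP cassette with terminators, followed by the gRNA scaffold. According to the source plasmid name, BsaI sites flank the sfGFP cassette, so inserting a spacer would displace it and loss of green fluorescence would mark correct guide clones. A J23119-driven AeBlue chromoprotein (annotated by homology as the Actinia equina protein AQ14) colours cells that retain the plasmid. With sacB and its native promoter providing sucrose counterselection, this allows visual confirmation of plasmid eviction after editing.
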