Features (pLannotate 1.2.2; 22 found; start..end, strand, type, name):
    694..1043    +  CDS            SmR (fragment): aminoglycoside adenylyltransferase (Murphy, 1985); aadA; confers resistance to spectinomycin and streptomycin
   1289..1877    +  rep_origin     ori: high-copy-number ColE1/pMB1/pBR322/pUC origin of replication
   2063..2203    -  misc_feature   bom: basis of mobility region from pBR322
   2305..2344    -  CDS            rop (fragment): Rop protein, which maintains plasmids at low copy number; rop
   2547..2741    -  rep_origin     pVS1 oriV: origin of replication for the Pseudomonas plasmid pVS1 (Heeb et al., 2000)
   2807..3880    -  CDS            pVS1 RepA: replication protein from the Pseudomonas plasmid pVS1 (Heeb et al., 2000)
   4309..4938    -  CDS            pVS1 StaA: stability protein from the Pseudomonas plasmid pVS1 (Heeb et al., 2000)
   5328..5352    +  promoter       J23119(SpeI) promoter (fragment): bacterial promoter (Registry of Standard Biological Parts BBa J23119) modified to end with an SpeI site
   5393..6085    +  CDS            AQ14: AQ14 is a basic (constitutively fluorescent) red fluorescent protein published in 2005, derived from Actinia equina.
   6107..6153    +  terminator     rrnB T1 terminator: transcription terminator T1 from the E. coli rrnB gene
   6420..10523   +  CDS            dCas9: catalytically dead mutant of the Cas9 endonuclease from the Streptococcus pyogenes Type II CRISPR/Cas system RNA-guided DNA-binding protein that lacks endonuclease activity due to the D10A mutation in the RuvC catalytic domain and the H840A mutation in the HNH catalytic domain
  10554..10724   +  CDS            CRK (fragment): CRK_HUMAN - Experimental evidence at protein level: Swiss-Prot protein existence level 1. [Isoform Crk-II]: Regulates cell adhesion, spreading and migration (PubMed:31311869). Mediates attachment-induced MAPK8 activation, membrane ruffling and cell motility in a Rac-dependent manner. Involved in phagocytosis of apoptotic cells and cell motility via its interaction with DOCK1 and DOCK4 (PubMed:19004829). May regulate the EFNA5-EPHA3 signaling (By similarity). From Homo sapiens (Human).
  10887..11511   +  CDS            PmCDA1 (fragment): cytidine deaminase from the sea lamprey Petromyzon marinus (Rogozin et al., 2007)
  11517..11768   +  CDS            UGI: UNGI_BPPB2 - Experimental evidence at protein level: Swiss-Prot protein existence level 1. This protein binds specifically and reversibly to the host uracil-DNA glycosylase, preventing removal of uracil residues from PBS2 DNA by the host uracil-excision repair system. From Bacillus phage PBS2 (Bacteriophage PBS2).
  11840..11874   +  promoter       J23119 promoter: bacterial promoter (Registry of Standard Biological Parts BBa J23119)
  12048..12761   +  CDS            superfolder GFP: GFP variant that folds robustly even when fused to poorly folded proteins (Pédelacq et al., 2006)
  12773..12844   +  terminator     rrnB T1 terminator: transcription terminator T1 from the E. coli rrnB gene
  12860..12887   +  terminator     T7Te terminator: phage T7 early transcription terminator
  12903..12978   +  misc_RNA       gRNA scaffold: guide RNA scaffold for the Streptococcus pyogenes CRISPR/Cas9 system
  12992..13437   +  promoter       sacB promoter: sacR; sacB promoter and control region
  13438..14856   +  CDS            sacB: SACB_BACSU - Experimental evidence at protein level: Swiss-Prot protein existence level 1. From Bacillus subtilis (strain 168).
  14977..693     +  CDS            KanR (across the origin): aminoglycoside phosphotransferase; aph(3')-Ia; confers resistance to kanamycin in bacteria or G418 (Geneticin®) in eukaryotes
>Addgene plasmid #222080 | pVP143 | addgene full sequence | sequence record 438352 | Addgene NGS Result
CGATTGTATGGGAAGCCCGATGCGCCAGAGTTGTTTCTGAAACATGGCAAAGGTAGCGTTGCCAATGATG
TTACAGATGAGATGGTCAGACTAAACTGGCTGACGGAATTTATGCCTCTTCCGACCATCAAGCATTTTAT
CCGTACTCCTGATGATGCATGGTTACTCACCACTGCGATCCCCGGGAAAACAGCATTCCAGGTATTAGAA
GAATATCCTGATTCAGGTGAAAATATTGTTGATGCGCTGGCAGTGTTCCTGCGCCGGTTGCATTCGATTC
CTGTTTGTAATTGTCCTTTTAACAGCGATCGCGTATTTCGTCTCGCTCAGGCGCAATCACGAATGAATAA
CGGTTTGGTTGATGCGAGTGATTTTGATGACGAGCGTAATGGCTGGCCTGTTGAACAAGTCTGGAAAGAA
ATGCATAAACTTTTGCCATTCTCACCGGATTCAGTCGTCACTCATGGTGATTTCTCACTTGATAACCTTA
TTTTTGACGAGGGGAAATTAATAGGTTGTATTGATGTTGGACGAGTCGGAATCGCAGACCGATACCAGGA
TCTTGCCATCCTATGGAACTGCCTCGGTGAGTTTTCTCCTTCATTACAGAAACGGCTTTTTCAAAAATAT
GGTATTGATAATCCTGATATGAATAAATTGCAGTTTCATTTGATGCTCGATGAGTTTTTCTAACAGCGGC
GGAGGAACTCTTTGATCCGGTTCCTGAACAGGATCTATTTGAGGCGCTAAATGAAACCTTAACGCTATGG
AACTCGCCGCCCGACTGGGCTGGCGATGAGCGAAATGTAGTGCTTACGTTGTCCCGCATTTGGTACAGCG
CAGTAACCGGCAAAATCGCGCCGAAGGATGTCGCTGCCGACTGGGCAATGGAGCGCCTGCCGGCCCAGTA
TCAGCCCGTCATACTTGAAGCTAGACAGGCTTATCTTGGACAAGAAGAAGATCGCTTGGCCTCGCGCGCA
GATCAGTTGGAAGAATTTGTCCACTACGTGAAAGGCGAGATCACCAAGGTAGTCGGCAAATAATGTCTAG
CTAGAAATTCGTTCAAGCCGACGCCGCTTCGCGGCGCGGCTTAACTCAAGCGTTAGATGCACTAAGCACA
TAATTGCTCACAGCCAAACTATCAGGTCAAGTCTGCTTTTATTATTTTTAAGCGTGCATAATAAGCCCTA
CACAAATTGGGAGATATATCATGCATGACCAAAATCCCTTAACGTGAGTTTTCGTTCCACTGAGCGTCAG
ACCCCGTAGAAAAGATCAAAGGATCTTCTTGAGATCCTTTTTTTCTGCGCGTAATCTGCTGCTTGCAAAC
AAAAAAACCACCGCTACCAGCGGTGGTTTGTTTGCCGGATCAAGAGCTACCAACTCTTTTTCCGAAGGTA
ACTGGCTTCAGCAGAGCGCAGATACCAAATACTGTCCTTCTAGTGTAGCCGTAGTTAGGCCACCACTTCA
AGAACTCTGTAGCACCGCCTACATACCTCGCTCTGCTAATCCTGTTACCAGTGGCTGCTGCCAGTGGCGA
TAAGTCGTGTCTTACCGGGTTGGACTCAAGACGATAGTTACCGGATAAGGCGCAGCGGTCGGGCTGAACG
GGGGGTTCGTGCACACAGCCCAGCTTGGAGCGAACGACCTACACCGAACTGAGATACCTACAGCGTGAGC
TATGAGAAAGCGCCACGCTTCCCGAAGGGAGAAAGGCGGACAGGTATCCGGTAAGCGGCAGGGTCGGAAC
AGGAGAGCGCACGAGGGAGCTTCCAGGGGGAAACGCCTGGTATCTTTATAGTCCTGTCGGGTTTCGCCAC
CTCTGACTTGAGCGTCGATTTTTGTGATGCTCGTCAGGGGGGCGGAGCCTATGGAAAAACGCCAGCAACG
CGGCCTTTTTACGGTTCCTGGCCTTTTGCTGGCCTTTTGCTCACATGTTCTTTCCTGCGTTATCCCCTGA
TTCTGTGGATAACCGTATTACCGCCTTTGAGTGAGCTGATACCGCTCGCCGCAGCCGAACGACCGAGCGC
AGCGAGTCAGTGAGCGAGGAAGCGGAAGAGCGCCTGATGCGGTATTTTCTCCTTACGCATCTGTGCGGTA
TTTCACACCGCATATGGTGCACTCTCAGTACAATCTGCTCTGATGCCGCATAGTTAAGCCAGTATACACT
CCGCTATCGCTACGTGACTGGGTCATGGCTGCGCCCCGACACCCGCCAACACCCGCTGACGCGCCCTGAC
GGGCTTGTCTGCTCCCGGCATCCGCTTACAGACAAGCTGTGACCGTCTCCGGGAGCTGCATGTGTCAGAG
GTTTTCACCGTCATCACCGAAACGCGCGAGGCAGGGTGCCTTGATGTGGGCGCCGGCGGTCGAGTGGCGA
CGGCGCGGCTTGTCCGCGCCCTGGTAGATTGCCTGGCCGTAGGCCAGCCATTTTTGAGCGGCCAGCGGCC
GCGATAGGCCGACGCGAAGCGGCGGGGCGTAGGGAGCGCAGCGACCGAAGGGTAGGCGCTTTTTGCAGCT
CTTCGGCTGTGCGCTGGCCAGACAGTTATGCACAGGCCAGGCGGGTTTTAAGAGTTTTAATAAGTTTTAA
AGAGTTTTAGGCGGAAAAATCGCCTTTTTTCTCTTTTATATCAGTCACTTACATGTGTGACCGGTTCCCA
ATGTACGGCTTTGGGTTCCCAATGTACGGGTTCCGGTTCCCAATGTACGGCTTTGGGTTCCCAATGTACG
TGCTATCCACAGGAAAGAGAGCTTTTCGACCTTTTTCCCCTGCTAGGGCAATTTGCCCTAGCATCTGCTC
CGTACATTAGGAACCGGCGGATGCTTCGCCCTCGATCAGGTTGCGGTAGCGCATGACTAGGATCGGGCCA
GCCTGCCCCGCCTCCTCCTTCAAATCGTACTCCGGCAGGTCATTTGACCCGATCAGCTTGCGCACGGTGA
AACAGAACTTCTTGAACTCTCCGGCGCTGCCACTGCGTTCGTAGATCGTCTTGAACAACCATCTGGCTTC
TGCCTTGCCTGCGGCGCGGCGTGCCAGGCGGTAGAGAAAACGGCCGATGCCGGGATCGATCAAAAAGTAA
TCGGGGTGAACCGTCAGCACGTCCGGGTTCTTGCCTTCTGTGATCTCGCGGTACATCCAATCAGCTAGCT
CGATCTCGATGTACTCCGGCCGCCCGGTTTCGCTCTTTACGATCTTGTAGCGGCTAATCAAGGCTTCACC
CTCGGATACCGTCACCAGGCGGCCGTTCTTGGCCTTCTTCGTACGCTGCATGGCAACGTGCGTGGTGTTT
AACCGAATGCAGGTTTCTACCAGGTCGTCTTTCTGCTTTCCGCCATCGGCTCGCCGGCAGAACTTGAGTA
CGTCCGCAACGTGTGGACGGAACACGCGGCCGGGCTTGTCTCCCTTCCCTTCCCGGTATCGGTTCATGGA
TTCGGTTAGATGGGAAACCGCCATCAGTACCAGGTCGTAATCCCACACACTGGCCATGCCGGCCGGCCCT
GCGGAAACCTCTACGTGCCCGTCTGGAAGCTCGTAGCGGATCACCTCGCCAGCTCGTCGGTCACGCTTCG
ACAGACGGAAAACGGCCACGTCCATGATGCTGCGACTATCGCGGGTGCCCACGTCATAGAGCATCGGAAC
GAAAAAATCTGGTTGCTCGTCGCCCTTGGGCGGCTTCCTAATCGACGGCGCACCGGCTGCCGGCGGTTGC
CGGGATTCTTTGCGGATTCGATCAGCGGCCGCTTGCCACGATTCACCGGGGCGTGCTTCTGCCTCGATGC
GTTGCCGCTGGGCGGCCTGCGCGGCCTTCAACTTCTCCACCAGGTCATCACCCAGCGCCGCGCCGATTTG
TACCGGGCCGGATGGTTTGCGACCGCTCACGCCGATTCCTCGGGCTTGGGGGTTCCAGTGCCATTGCAGG
GCCGGCAGACAACCCAGCCGCTTACGCCTGGCCAACCGCCCGTTCCTCCACACATGGGGCATTCCACGGC
GTCGGTGCCTGGTTGTTCTTGATTTTCCATGCCGCCTCCTTTAGCCGCTAAAATTCATCTACTCATTTAT
TCATTTGCTCATTTACTCTGGTAGCTGCGCGATGTATTCAGATAGCAGCTCGGTAATGGTCTTGCCTTGG
CGTACCGCGTACATCTTCAGCTTGGTGTGATCCTCCGCCGGCAACTGAAAGTTGACCCGCTTCATGGCTG
GCGTGTCTGCCAGGCTGGCCAACGTTGCAGCCTTGCTGCTGCGTGCGCTCGGACGGCCGGCACTTAGCGT
GTTTGTGCTTTTGCTCATTTTCTCTTTACCTCATTAACTCAAATGAGTTTTGATTTAATTTCAGCGGCCA
GCGCCTGGACCTCGCGGGCAGCGTCGCCCTCGGGTTCTGATTCAAGAACGGTTGTGCCGGCGGCGGCAGT
GCCTGGGTAGCTCACGCGCTGCGTGATACGGGACTCAAGAATGGGCAGCTCGTACCCGGCCAGCGCCTCG
GCAACCTCACCGCCGATGCGCGTGCCTTTGATCGCCCGCGACACGACAAAGGCCGCTTGTAGCCTTCCAT
CCGTGACCTCAATGCGCTGCTTAACCAGCTCCACCAGGTCGGCGGTGGCCCATATGTCGTAAGGGCTTGG
CTGCACCGGAATCAGCACGAAGTCGGCTGCCTTGATCGCGGACACAGCCAAGTCCGCCGCCTGGGGCGCT
CCGTCGATCACTACGAAGTCGCGCCGGCCGATGGCCTTCACGTCGCGGTCAATCGTCGGGCGGTCGATGC
CGACAACGGTTAGCGGTTGATCTTCCCGCACGGCCGCCCAATCGCGGGCACTGCCCTGGGGATCGGAATC
GACTAACAGAACATCGGCCCCGGCGAGTTGCAGGGCGCGGGCTAGATGGGTTGCGATGGTCGTCTTGCCT
GACCCGCCTTTCTGGTTAAGTACAGCGATAACCTTCATGCGTTCCCCTTGCGTATTTGTTTATTTACTCA
TCGCATCATATACGCAGCGACCGCATGACGCAAGCTGTTTTACTCAAATACACATCACCTTTTTAGACGG
CGGCGCTCGGTTTCTTCAGCGGCCAAGCTGGCCGGCCAGGCCGCCAGCTTGGCATCAGACAAACCGGCCA
GGATTTCATGCAGCCGCACGGTTGAGACGTGCGCGGGCGGCTCGAACACGTACCCGGCCGCGATCATCTC
CGCCTCGATCTCTTCGGTAATGAAAAACGGTTCGTCCTGGCCGTCCTGGTGCGGTTTCATGCTTGTTCCT
CTTGGCGTTCATTCTCGGCGGCCGCCAGGGCGTCGGCCTCGGTCAATGCGTCCTCACGGAAGGCACCGCG
CCGCCTGTTGACGGCTAGCTCAGTCCTAGGTACAGTGCTAGCTACTAGAGATTAAAGAGGAGAAAGAGTC
CCATGGCTTCACTGGTTAAAAAAGACATGTGCATCAAAATGACGATGGAAGGAACAGTAAACGGTCACCA
TTTCAAGTGTGTAGGAGAAGGCGAAGGCAAACCATTTGAAGGGACCCAGGTGGAAAAGATACGCATCACT
GAAGGTGGGCCCTTACCATTTGCGTATGATATTTTGGCCCCTTGTTGCATGTATGGCAGTAAAACCTTCA
TTAAGCATGTGTCGGGTATTCCGGATTACTTTAAGGAGTCTTTTCCTGAGGGCTTTACCTGGGAAAGAAC
ACAAATCTTCGAGGATGGCGGCTATCTCACCATACACCAGGACACGAGCCTTCAGGGTAATAATTTTATT
TTCAAAGTTAATGTCATCGGTGCCAACTTCCCTGCAAACGGTCCCGTGATGCAGAAAAAAACAGCTGGAT
GGGAACCGTGCGTTGAGATGCTTTATCCGCGGGACGGCGTCCTGTGTGGTCAGAGCCTGATGGCCCTGAA
ATGCACTGATGGCAATCATCTGACGTCCCACCTGCGCACTACCTATCGTTCTCGCAAGCCATCCAATGCA
GTTAACATGCCGGAATTTCATTTTGGGGATCATCGCATTGAGATTTTGAAAGCTGAACAAGGTAAATTTT
ATGAACAATACGAGTCAGCGGTGGCCCGTTACTGTGAGGCGGCACCGAGTAAATTAGGGCATCACTAATA
ATAGAGCTCAGGACATCAAATAAAACGAAAGGCTCAGTCGAAAGACTGGGCCTTTCGTTTTATCTGTTGT
TTACGAGCATTTTCGTTCTGAGCCTGACCTGACCAACTGCGGCCTGAATAGGTCGATCCGGTTGCTTAGT
CATGGATGCGCGGTTCTCGGTCCATGTTGCGTTCCAAGACGCCGGGCGAGGTTTCTCGCTTCAATTGAAA
TCATAAAGAAGCAATTGAAAATTTTCGAGTAACCGACCCTCCCGATAATCTTCAACATAAAACAACGCAC
TTCTTCCAACGGGAGAGGCGGTGTTAGTTGCGAGCTAAGGAGAGGCTCCATGGATAAGAAATACTCAATA
GGCTTAGCTATCGGCACAAATAGCGTCGGATGGGCGGTGATCACTGATGAATATAAGGTTCCGTCTAAAA
AGTTCAAGGTTCTGGGAAATACAGACCGCCACAGTATCAAAAAAAATCTTATAGGGGCTCTTTTATTTGA
CAGTGGAGAGACAGCGGAAGCGACTCGTCTCAAACGGACAGCTCGTAGAAGGTATACACGTCGGAAGAAT
CGTATTTGTTATCTACAGGAGATTTTTTCAAATGAGATGGCGAAAGTAGATGATAGTTTCTTTCATCGAC
TTGAAGAGTCTTTTTTGGTGGAAGAAGACAAGAAGCATGAACGTCATCCTATTTTTGGAAATATAGTAGA
TGAAGTTGCTTATCATGAGAAATATCCAACTATCTATCATCTGCGAAAAAAATTGGTAGATTCTACTGAT
AAAGCGGATTTGCGCTTAATCTATTTGGCCTTAGCGCATATGATTAAGTTTCGTGGTCATTTTTTGATTG
AGGGAGATTTAAATCCTGATAATAGTGATGTGGACAAACTATTTATCCAGTTGGTACAAACCTACAATCA
ATTATTTGAAGAAAACCCTATTAACGCAAGTGGAGTAGATGCTAAAGCGATTCTTTCTGCACGATTGAGT
AAATCAAGACGATTAGAAAATCTCATTGCTCAGCTCCCCGGTGAGAAGAAAAATGGCTTATTTGGGAATC
TCATTGCTTTGTCATTGGGTTTGACCCCTAATTTTAAATCAAATTTTGATTTGGCAGAAGATGCTAAATT
ACAGCTTTCAAAAGATACTTACGATGATGATTTAGATAATTTATTGGCGCAAATTGGAGATCAATATGCT
GATTTGTTTTTGGCAGCTAAGAATTTATCAGATGCTATTTTACTTTCAGATATCCTAAGAGTAAATACTG
AAATAACTAAGGCTCCCCTATCAGCTTCAATGATTAAACGCTACGATGAACATCATCAAGACTTGACTCT
TTTAAAAGCTTTAGTTCGACAACAACTTCCAGAAAAGTATAAAGAAATCTTTTTTGATCAATCAAAAAAC
GGATATGCAGGTTATATTGATGGGGGAGCTAGCCAAGAAGAATTTTATAAATTTATCAAACCAATTTTAG
AAAAAATGGATGGTACTGAGGAATTATTGGTGAAACTAAATCGTGAAGATTTGCTGCGCAAGCAACGGAC
CTTTGACAACGGCTCTATTCCCCATCAAATTCACTTGGGTGAGCTGCATGCTATTTTGAGAAGACAAGAA
GACTTTTATCCATTTTTAAAAGACAATCGTGAGAAGATTGAAAAAATCTTGACTTTTCGAATTCCTTATT
ATGTTGGTCCATTGGCGCGTGGCAATAGTCGTTTTGCATGGATGACTCGGAAGTCTGAAGAAACAATTAC
CCCATGGAATTTTGAAGAAGTTGTCGATAAAGGTGCTTCAGCTCAATCATTTATTGAACGCATGACAAAC
TTTGATAAAAATCTTCCAAATGAAAAAGTACTACCAAAACATAGTTTGCTTTATGAGTATTTTACGGTTT
ATAACGAATTGACAAAGGTCAAATATGTTACTGAAGGAATGCGAAAACCAGCATTTCTTTCAGGTGAACA
GAAGAAAGCCATTGTTGATTTACTCTTCAAAACAAATCGAAAAGTAACCGTTAAGCAATTAAAAGAAGAT
TATTTCAAAAAAATAGAATGTTTTGATAGTGTTGAAATTTCAGGAGTTGAAGATAGATTTAATGCTTCAT
TAGGTACCTACCATGATTTGCTAAAAATTATTAAAGATAAAGATTTTTTGGATAATGAAGAAAATGAAGA
TATCTTAGAGGATATTGTTTTAACATTGACCTTATTTGAAGATAGGGAGATGATTGAGGAAAGACTTAAA
ACATATGCTCACCTCTTTGATGATAAGGTGATGAAACAGCTTAAACGTCGCCGTTATACTGGTTGGGGAC
GTTTGTCTCGAAAATTGATTAATGGTATTAGGGATAAGCAATCTGGCAAAACAATATTAGATTTTTTGAA
ATCAGATGGTTTTGCCAATCGCAATTTTATGCAGCTGATCCATGATGATAGTTTGACATTTAAAGAAGAC
ATTCAAAAAGCACAAGTGTCTGGACAAGGCGATAGTTTACATGAACATATTGCAAATTTAGCTGGTAGCC
CTGCTATTAAAAAAGGTATTTTACAGACTGTAAAAGTTGTTGATGAATTGGTCAAAGTAATGGGGCGGCA
TAAGCCAGAAAATATCGTTATTGAAATGGCACGTGAAAATCAGACAACTCAAAAGGGCCAGAAAAATTCG
CGAGAGCGTATGAAACGAATCGAAGAAGGTATCAAAGAATTAGGAAGTCAGATTCTTAAAGAGCATCCTG
TTGAAAATACTCAATTGCAAAATGAAAAGCTCTATCTCTATTATCTCCAAAATGGAAGAGACATGTATGT
GGACCAAGAATTAGATATTAATCGTTTAAGTGATTATGATGTCGATGCCATTGTTCCACAAAGTTTCCTT
AAAGACGATTCAATAGACAATAAGGTCTTAACGCGTTCTGATAAAAATCGTGGTAAATCGGATAACGTTC
CAAGTGAAGAAGTAGTCAAAAAGATGAAAAACTATTGGAGACAACTTCTAAACGCCAAGTTAATCACTCA
ACGTAAGTTTGATAATTTAACGAAAGCTGAACGTGGAGGTTTGAGTGAACTTGATAAAGCTGGTTTTATC
AAACGCCAATTGGTTGAAACTCGCCAAATCACTAAGCATGTGGCACAAATTTTGGATAGTCGCATGAATA
CTAAATACGATGAAAATGATAAACTTATTCGAGAGGTTAAAGTGATTACCTTAAAATCTAAATTAGTTTC
TGACTTCCGAAAAGATTTCCAATTCTATAAAGTACGTGAGATTAACAATTACCATCATGCCCATGATGCG
TATCTAAATGCCGTCGTTGGAACTGCTTTGATTAAGAAATATCCAAAACTTGAATCGGAGTTTGTCTATG
GTGATTATAAAGTTTATGATGTTCGTAAAATGATTGCTAAGTCTGAGCAAGAAATAGGCAAAGCAACCGC
AAAATATTTCTTTTACTCTAATATCATGAACTTCTTCAAAACAGAAATTACACTTGCAAATGGAGAGATT
CGCAAACGCCCTCTAATCGAAACTAATGGGGAAACTGGAGAAATTGTCTGGGATAAAGGGCGAGATTTTG
CCACAGTGCGCAAAGTATTGTCCATGCCCCAAGTCAATATTGTCAAGAAAACAGAAGTACAGACAGGCGG
ATTCTCCAAGGAGTCAATTTTACCAAAAAGAAATTCGGACAAGCTTATTGCTCGTAAAAAAGACTGGGAT
CCAAAAAAATATGGTGGTTTTGATAGTCCAACGGTAGCTTATTCAGTCCTAGTGGTTGCTAAGGTGGAAA
AAGGGAAATCGAAGAAGTTAAAATCCGTTAAAGAGTTACTAGGGATCACAATTATGGAAAGAAGTTCCTT
TGAAAAAAATCCGATTGACTTTTTAGAAGCTAAAGGATATAAGGAAGTTAAAAAAGACTTAATCATTAAA
CTACCTAAATATAGTCTTTTTGAGTTAGAAAACGGTCGTAAACGGATGCTGGCTAGTGCCGGAGAATTAC
AAAAAGGAAATGAGCTGGCTCTGCCAAGCAAATATGTGAATTTTTTATATTTAGCTAGTCATTATGAAAA
GTTGAAGGGTAGTCCAGAAGATAACGAACAAAAACAATTGTTTGTGGAGCAGCATAAGCATTATTTAGAT
GAGATTATTGAGCAAATCAGTGAATTTTCTAAGCGTGTTATTTTAGCAGATGCCAATTTAGATAAAGTTC
TTAGTGCATATAACAAACATAGAGACAAACCAATACGTGAACAAGCAGAAAATATTATTCATTTATTTAC
GTTGACGAATCTTGGAGCTCCCGCTGCTTTTAAATATTTTGATACAACAATTGATCGTAAACGATATACG
TCTACAAAAGAAGTTTTAGATGCCACTCTTATCCATCAATCCATCACTGGTCTTTATGAAACACGCATTG
ATTTGAGTCAGCTAGGAGGTGACGGTGGAGGAGGTTCTGGAGGTGGAGGTTCTGCTGAGTATGTGCGAGC
CCTCTTTGACTTTAATGGGAATGATGAAGAGGATCTTCCCTTTAAGAAAGGAGACATCCTGAGAATCCGG
GATAAGCCTGAGGAGCAGTGGTGGAATGCAGAGGACAGCGAAGGAAAGAGGGGGATGATTCCTGTCCCTT
ACGTGGAGAAGTATTCCGGAGACTATAAGGACCACGACGGAGACTACAAGGATCATGATATTGATTACAA
AGACGATGACGATAAGTCTAGGCTCGAGTCCGGAGACTATAAGGACCACGACGGAGACTACAAGGATCAT
GATATTGATTACAAAGACGATGACGATAAGTCTAGGATGACCGACGCTGAGTACGTGAGAATCCATGAGA
AGTTGGACATCTACACGTTTAAGAAACAGTTTTTCAACAACAAAAAATCCGTGTCGCATAGATGCTACGT
TCTCTTTGAATTAAAACGACGGGGTGAACGTAGAGCGTGTTTTTGGGGCTATGCTGTGAATAAACCACAG
AGCGGGACAGAACGTGGCATTCACGCCGAAATCTTTAGCATTAGAAAAGTCGAAGAATACCTGCGCGACA
ACCCCGGACAATTCACGATAAATTGGTACTCATCCTGGAGTCCTTGTGCAGATTGCGCTGAAAAGATCTT
AGAATGGTATAACCAGGAGCTGCGGGGGAACGGCCACACTTTGAAAATCTGGGCTTGCAAACTCTATTAC
GAGAAAAATGCGAGGAATCAAATTGGGCTGTGGAACCTCAGAGATAACGGGGTTGGGTTGAATGTAATGG
TAAGTGAACACTACCAATGTTGCAGGAAAATATTCATCCAATCGTCGCACAATCAATTGAATGAGAATAG
ATGGCTTGAGAAGACTTTGAAGCGAGCTGAAAAACGACGGAGCGAGTTGTCCATTATGATTCAGGTAAAA
ATACTCCACACCACTAAGAGTCCTGCTGTTTCTAGAATGACCAACCTTTCCGACATCATAGAGAAGGAAA
CAGGCAAACAGTTGGTCATCCAAGAGTCGATACTCATGCTTCCTGAAGAAGTTGAGGAGGTCATTGGGAA
TAAGCCGGAAAGTGACATTCTCGTACACACTGCGTATGATGAGAGCACCGATGAGAACGTGATGCTGCTC
ACGTCAGATGCCCCAGAGTACAAACCCTGGGCTCTGGTGATTCAGGACTCTAATGGAGAGAACAAGATCA
AGATGCTAGGACTGGTTGCATAATCAGAATAAGCAAACCCCTTGGGTTCCCTCTTTAGGAGTCTGAGGGG
TTTTTTGCATTGACAGCTAGCTCAGTCCTAGGTATAATGCTAGCGGAGACCGAAAGTGAAACGTGATTTC
ATGCGTCATTTTGAACATTTTGTAAATCTTATTTAATAATGTGTGCGGCAATTCACATTTAATTTATGAA
TGTTTTCTTAACATCGCGGCAACTCAAGAAACGGCAGGTTCGGATCTTAGCTACTAGAGAAAGAGGAGAA
ATACTAGATGCGTAAAGGCGAAGAGCTGTTCACTGGTGTCGTCCCTATTCTGGTGGAACTGGATGGTGAT
GTCAACGGTCATAAGTTTTCCGTGCGTGGCGAGGGTGAAGGTGACGCAACTAATGGTAAACTGACGCTGA
AGTTCATCTGTACTACTGGTAAACTGCCGGTTCCTTGGCCGACTCTGGTAACGACGCTGACTTATGGTGT
TCAGTGCTTTGCTCGTTATCCGGACCATATGAAGCAGCATGACTTCTTCAAGTCCGCCATGCCGGAAGGC
TATGTGCAGGAACGCACGATTTCCTTTAAGGATGACGGCACGTACAAAACGCGTGCGGAAGTGAAATTTG
AAGGCGATACCCTGGTAAACCGCATTGAGCTGAAAGGCATTGACTTTAAAGAGGACGGCAATATCCTGGG
CCATAAGCTGGAATACAATTTTAACAGCCACAATGTTTACATCACCGCCGATAAACAAAAAAATGGCATT
AAAGCGAATTTTAAAATTCGCCACAACGTGGAGGATGGCAGCGTGCAGCTGGCTGATCACTACCAGCAAA
ACACTCCAATCGGTGATGGTCCTGTTCTGCTGCCAGACAATCACTATCTGAGCACGCAAAGCGTTCTGTC
TAAAGATCCGAACGAGAAACGCGATCATATGGTTCTGCTGGAGTTCGTAACCGCAGCGGGCATCACGCAT
GGTATGGATGAACTGTACAAATGACCAGGCATCAAATAAAACGAAAGGCTCAGTCGAAAGACTGGGCCTT
TCGTTTTATCTGTTGTTTGTCGGTGAACGCTCTCTACTAGAGTCACACTGGCTCACCTTCGGGTGGGCCT
TTCTGCGTTTATAGAGGTCTCTGTTTTAGAGCTAGAAATAGCAAGTTAAAATAAGGCTAGTCCGTTATCA
ACTTGAAAAAGTGGCACCGAGTCGGTGCTTTTTTTCAGGTGCACATATACCTGCCGTTCACTATTATTTA
GTGAAATGAGATATTATGATATTTTCTGAATTGTGATTAAAAAGGCAACTTTATGCCCATGCAACAGAAA
CTATAAAAAATACAGAGAATGAAAAGAAACAGATAGATTTTTTAGTTCTTTAGGCCCGTAGTCTGCAAAT
CCTTTTATGATTTTCTATCAAACAAAAGAGGAAAATAGACCAGTTGCAATCCAAACGAGAGTCTAATAGA
ATGAGGTCGAAAAGTAAATCGCGCGGGTTTGTTACTGATAAAGCAGGCAAGACCTAAAATGTGTAAAGGG
CAAAGTGTATACTTTGGCGTCACCCCTTACATATTTTAGGTCTTTTTTTATTGTGCGTAACTAACTTGCC
ATCTTCAAACAGGAGGGCTGGAAGAAGCAGACCGCTAACACAGTACATAAAAAAGGAGACATGAACGATG
AACATCAAAAAGTTTGCAAAACAAGCAACAGTATTAACCTTTACTACCGCACTGCTGGCAGGAGGCGCAA
CTCAAGCGTTTGCGAAAGAAACGAACCAAAAGCCATATAAGGAAACATACGGCATTTCCCATATTACACG
CCATGATATGCTGCAAATCCCTGAACAGCAAAAAAATGAAAAATATCAAGTTCCTGAGTTCGATTCGTCC
ACAATTAAAAATATCTCTTCTGCAAAAGGCCTGGACGTTTGGGACAGCTGGCCATTACAAAACGCTGACG
GCACTGTCGCAAACTATCACGGCTACCACATCGTCTTTGCATTAGCCGGAGATCCTAAAAATGCGGATGA
CACATCGATTTACATGTTCTATCAAAAAGTCGGCGAAACTTCTATTGACAGCTGGAAAAACGCTGGCCGC
GTCTTTAAAGACAGCGACAAATTCGATGCAAATGATTCTATCCTAAAAGACCAAACACAAGAATGGTCAG
GTTCAGCCACATTTACATCTGACGGAAAAATCCGTTTATTCTACACTGATTTCTCCGGTAAACATTACGG
CAAACAAACACTGACAACTGCACAAGTTAACGTATCAGCATCAGACAGCTCTTTGAACATCAACGGTGTA
GAGGATTATAAATCAATCTTTGACGGTGACGGAAAAACGTATCAAAATGTACAGCAGTTCATCGATGAAG
GCAACTACAGCTCAGGCGACAACCATACGCTGAGAGATCCTCACTACGTAGAAGATAAAGGCCACAAATA
CTTAGTATTTGAAGCAAACACTGGAACTGAAGATGGCTACCAAGGCGAAGAATCTTTATTTAACAAAGCA
TACTATGGCAAAAGCACATCATTCTTCCGTCAAGAAAGTCAAAAACTTCTGCAAAGCGATAAAAAACGCA
CGGCTGAGTTAGCAAACGGCGCTCTCGGTATGATTGAGCTAAACGATGATTACACACTGAAAAAAGTGAT
GAAACCGCTGATTGCATCTAACACAGTAACAGATGAAATTGAACGCGCGAACGTCTTTAAAATGAACGGC
AAATGGTACCTGTTCACTGACTCCCGCGGATCAAAAATGACGATTGACGGCATTACGTCTAACGATATTT
ACATGCTTGGTTATGTTTCTAATTCTTTAACTGGCCCATACAAGCCGCTGAACAAAACTGGCCTTGTGTT
AAAAATGGATCTTGATCCTAACGATGTAACCTTTACTTACTCACACTTCGCTGTACCTCAAGCGAAAGGA
AACAATGTCGTGATTACAAGCTATATGACAAACAGAGGATTCTACGCAGACAAACAATCAACGTTTGCGC
CGAGCTTCCTGCTGAACATCAAAGGCAAGAAAACATCTGTTGTCAAAGACAGCATCCTTGAACAAGGACA
ATTAACAGTTAACAAATAACACCTGCAGCTGTATCTAGAATCGCGTATGCGAGTGTGGCACGAACCTTGC
TGCCTGTGATCCAGATCATGAACAATAAAACTGTCTGCTTACATAAACAGTAATACAAGGGGTGTTATGA
GCCATATTCAACGGGAAACGTCTTGCTCTAGGCCGCGATTAAATTCCAACATGGATGCTGATTTATATGG
GTATAAATGGGCTCGCGATAATGTCGGGCAATCAGGTGCGACAATCTAT
